Features (pLannotate 1.2.2; 7 found; start..end, strand, type, name):
    163..951     -  CDS            aadA: S3AD_ECOLX - Experimental evidence at protein level: Swiss-Prot protein existence level 1. Mediates bacterial resistance to the antibiotics streptomycin and spectinomycin. From Escherichia coli.
    958..1014    -  CDS            GmR (fragment): gentamycin acetyltransferase; aacC1; confers resistance to gentamycin
   1100..1180    +  CDS            int (fragment): INT2_ECOLX - Protein inferred from homology: Swiss-Prot protein existence level 3. Putative integrase believed to be involved in the insertion of antibiotic resistance genes into plasmids and transposons. From Escherichia coli.
   1171..1275    -  promoter       AmpR promoter: bla
   1397..2113    +  CDS            yEGFP: yEGFP is a fluorescent protein published in 1997.
   2149..2198    -  CDS            lacI (fragment): lac repressor; lacI; The lac repressor binds to the lac operator to inhibit transcription in E. coli. This inhibition can be relieved by adding lactose or isopropyl-β-D-thiogalactopyranoside (IPTG).
   2381..2969    -  rep_origin     ori: high-copy-number ColE1/pMB1/pBR322/pUC origin of replication
>Addgene plasmid | pICSL30006 | analyzer sequence | sequence record 75060
GATCTTTTCTACGGGGTCTGACGCTCAGTGGAACGAAAACTCACGTTAAGGGATTTTGGTCATGAGATTA
TCAAAAAGGATCTTCACCTAGATCCTTTTAAATTAAAAATGAAGTTTTAAATCAATCTAAAGTATATATG
AGTAAACTTGGTCTGACAGTTATTTGCCGACTACCTTGGTGATCTCGCCTTTTACGTAATGGACAAATTC
TTCCAACTGATCTGCGCGCGAGGCCAAGCGATCTTCTTCTTGTCCAAGATAAGCCTGTCTAGCTTCAAGT
ATGACGGGCTGATACTGGGCCGGCAGGCGCTCCATTGCCCAGTCGGCAGCGACATCCTTCGGCGCGATTT
TGCCGGTTACTGCGCTGTACCAAATGCGGGACAACGTAAGCACTACATTTCGCTCATCGCCAGCCCAGTC
GGGCGGCGAGTTCCATAGCGTTAAGGTTTCATTTAGCGCCTCAAATAGATCCTGTTCAGGAACCGGATCA
AAGAGTTCCTCCGCCGCTGGACCTACCAAGGCAACGCTATGTTCTCTTGCTTTTGTCAGCAAGATAGCCA
GATCAATGTCGATCGTGGCTGGCTCGAAGATACCTGCAAGAATGTCATTGCGCTGCCATTCTCCAAATTG
CAGTTCGCGCTTAGCTGGATAACGCCACGGAATGATGTCGTCGTGCACAACAATGGTGACTTCTACAGCG
CGGAGAATCTCGCTCTCTCCAGGGGAAGCCGAAGTTTCCAAAAGGTCGTTGATCAAAGCTCGCCGCGTTG
TTTCATCAAGCCTTACGGTCACCGTAACCAGCAAATCAATATCGCTGTGTGGCTTCAGGCCGCCATCCAC
TGCGGAGCCGTACAAATGTACGGCCAGCAACGTCGGTTCGAGATGGCGCTCGATGACGCCAACTACCTCT
GATAGTTGAGTCGATACTTCGGCGATCACCGCTTCCCTCATGATGTTTAACTTTGTTTTAGGGCGACTGC
CCTGCTGCGTAACATCGTTGCTGCTCCATAACATCAAACATCGACCCACGGCGTAACGCGCTTGCTGCTT
GGATGCCCGAGGCATAGACTGTACCCCAAAAAAACAGTCATAACAAGCCATGAAAACCGCCACTGCGCCG
TTACCACCGCTGCGTTCGGTCAAGGTTCTGGACCAGTTGCGTGAGCGCATACTCTTCCTTTTTCAATATT
ATTGAAGCATTTATCAGGGTTATTGTCTCATGAGCGGATACATATTTGAATGTATTTAGAAAAATAAACA
AATAGGGGTTCCGCGCACATTTCCCCGAAAAGTGCCACCTGACGTCTAAGAAACCATTATTATCATGACA
TTAACCTATAAAAATAGGCGTATCACGAGGCCCTTTCGTCCACTGAAGAGCCACTGTGGTCTCACCATGG
TGAGCAAGGGCGAGGAGCTGTTCACCGGGGTGGTGCCCATCCTGGTCGAGCTGGACGGCGACGTAAACGG
CCACAAGTTCAGCGTGTCCGGCGAGGGCGAGGGCGATGCCACCTACGGCAAGCTGACCCTGAAGTTCATC
TGCACCACCGGCAAGCTGCCCGTGCCCTGGCCCACCCTCGTGACCACCTTCAGCTACGGCGTGCAGTGCT
TCAGCCGCTACCCCGACCACATGAAGCAGCACGACTTCTTCAAGTCCGCCATGCCCGAAGGCTACGTCCA
GGAGCGCACCATCTTCTTCAAGGACGACGGCAACTACAAGACCCGCGCCGAGGTGAAGTTCGAGGGCGAC
ACCCTGGTGAACCGCATCGAGCTGAAGGGCATCGACTTCAAGGAGGACGGCAACATCCTGGGGCACAAGC
TGGAGTACAACTACAACAGCCACAACGTCTATATCATGGCCGACAAGCAGAAGAACGGCATCAAGGTGAA
CTTCAAGATCCGCCACAACATCGAGGACGGCAGCGTGCAGCTCGCCGACCACTACCAGCAGAACACCCCC
ATCGGCGACGGCCCCGTGCTGCTGCCCGACAACCACTACCTGAGCACCCAGTCCGCCCTGAGCAAAGACC
CCAACGAGAAGCGCGATCACATGGTCCTGCTGGAGTTCGTGACCGCCGCCGGGATCACTCACGGCATGGA
CGAGCTGTACAAAAACGCGGCTATTAGATCAATGTGAGACCACGAGTGATTAATGAATCGGCCAACGCGC
GGGGAGAGGCGGTTTGCGTATTGGGCGCTCTTCCGCTTCCTCGCTCACTGACTCGCTGCGCTCGGTCGTT
CGGCTGCGGCGAGCGGTATCAGCTCACTCAAAGGCGGTAATACGGTTATCCACAGAATCAGGGGATAACG
CAGGAAAGAACATGTGAGCAAAAGGCCAGCAAAAGGCCAGGAACCGTAAAAAGGCCGCGTTGCTGGCGTT
TTTCCATAGGCTCCGCCCCCCTGACGAGCATCACAAAAATCGACGCTCAAGTCAGAGGTGGCGAAACCCG
ACAGGACTATAAAGATACCAGGCGTTTCCCCCTGGAAGCTCCCTCGTGCGCTCTCCTGTTCCGACCCTGC
CGCTTACCGGATACCTGTCCGCCTTTCTCCCTTCGGGAAGCGTGGCGCTTTCTCATAGCTCACGCTGTAG
GTATCTCAGTTCGGTGTAGGTCGTTCGCTCCAAGCTGGGCTGTGTGCACGAACCCCCCGTTCAGCCCGAC
CGCTGCGCCTTATCCGGTAACTATCGTCTTGAGTCCAACCCGGTAAGACACGACTTATCGCCACTGGCAG
CAGCCACTGGTAACAGGATTAGCAGAGCGAGGTATGTAGGCGGTGCTACAGAGTTCTTGAAGTGGTGGCC
TAACTACGGCTACACTAGAAGGACAGTATTTGGTATCTGCGCTCTGCTGAAGCCAGTTACCTTCGGAAAA
AGAGTTGGTAGCTCTTGATCCGGCAAACAAACCACCGCTGGTAGCGGTGGTTTTTTTGTTTGCAAGCAGC
AGATTACGCGCAGAAAAAAAGGATCTCAAGAAGATCCTTT
